>Addgene plasmid #14361 | pAG415GAL-ccdB-DsRed | depositor full sequence | sequence record 8024 | Author sequence
GACGAAAGGGCCTCGTGATACGCCTATTTTTATAGGTTAATGTCATGATAATAATGGTTTCTTAGGACGG
ATCGCTTGCCTGTAACTTACACGCGCCTCGTATCTTTTAATGATGGAATAATTTGGGAATTTACTCTGTG
TTTATTTATTTTTATGTTTTGTATTTGGATTTTAGAAAGTAAATAAAGAAGGTAGAAGAGTTACGGAATG
AAGAAAAAAAAATAAACAAAGGTTTAAAAAATTTCAACAAAAAGCGTACTTTACATATATATTTATTAGA
CAAGAAAAGCAGATTAAATAGATATACATTCGATTAACGATAAGTAAAATGTAAAATCACAGGATTTTCG
TGTGTGGTCTTCTACACAGACAAGATGAAACAATTCGGCATTAATACCTGAGAGCAGGAAGAGCAAGATA
AAAGGTAGTATTTGTTGGCGATCCCCCTAGAGTCTTTTACATCTTCGGAAAACAAAAACTATTTTTTCTT
TAATTTCTTTTTTTACTTTCTATTTTTAATTTATATATTTATATTAAAAAATTTAAATTATAATTATTTT
TATAGCACGTGATGAAAAGGACCCAGGTGGCACTTTTCGGGGAAATGTGCGCGGAACCCCTATTTGTTTA
TTTTTCTAAATACATTCAAATATGTATCCGCTCATGAGACAATAACCCTGATAAATGCTTCAATAATATT
GAAAAAGGAAGAGTATGAGTATTCAACATTTCCGTGTCGCCCTTATTCCCTTTTTTGCGGCATTTTGCCT
TCCTGTTTTTGCTCACCCAGAAACGCTGGTGAAAGTAAAAGATGCTGAAGATCAGTTGGGTGCACGAGTG
GGTTACATCGAACTGGATCTCAACAGCGGTAAGATCCTTGAGAGTTTTCGCCCCGAAGAACGTTTTCCAA
TGATGAGCACTTTTAAAGTTCTGCTATGTGGCGCGGTATTATCCCGTATTGACGCCGGGCAAGAGCAACT
CGGTCGCCGCATACACTATTCTCAGAATGACTTGGTTGAGTACTCACCAGTCACAGAAAAGCATCTTACG
GATGGCATGACAGTAAGAGAATTATGCAGTGCTGCCATAACCATGAGTGATAACACTGCGGCCAACTTAC
TTCTGACAACGATCGGAGGACCGAAGGAGCTAACCGCTTTTTTGCACAACATGGGGGATCATGTAACTCG
CCTTGATCGTTGGGAACCGGAGCTGAATGAAGCCATACCAAACGACGAGCGTGACACCACGATGCCTGTA
GCAATGGCAACAACGTTGCGCAAACTATTAACTGGCGAACTACTTACTCTAGCTTCCCGGCAACAATTAA
TAGACTGGATGGAGGCGGATAAAGTTGCAGGACCACTTCTGCGCTCGGCCCTTCCGGCTGGCTGGTTTAT
TGCTGATAAATCTGGAGCCGGTGAGCGTGGGTCTCGCGGTATCATTGCAGCACTGGGGCCAGATGGTAAG
CCCTCCCGTATCGTAGTTATCTACACGACGGGGAGTCAGGCAACTATGGATGAACGAAATAGACAGATCG
CTGAGATAGGTGCCTCACTGATTAAGCATTGGTAACTGTCAGACCAAGTTTACTCATATATACTTTAGAT
TGATTTAAAACTTCATTTTTAATTTAAAAGGATCTAGGTGAAGATCCTTTTTGATAATCTCATGACCAAA
ATCCCTTAACGTGAGTTTTCGTTCCACTGAGCGTCAGACCCCGTAGAAAAGATCAAAGGATCTTCTTGAG
ATCCTTTTTTTCTGCGCGTAATCTGCTGCTTGCAAACAAAAAAACCACCGCTACCAGCGGTGGTTTGTTT
GCCGGATCAAGAGCTACCAACTCTTTTTCCGAAGGTAACTGGCTTCAGCAGAGCGCAGATACCAAATACT
GTCCTTCTAGTGTAGCCGTAGTTAGGCCACCACTTCAAGAACTCTGTAGCACCGCCTACATACCTCGCTC
TGCTAATCCTGTTACCAGTGGCTGCTGCCAGTGGCGATAAGTCGTGTCTTACCGGGTTGGACTCAAGACG
ATAGTTACCGGATAAGGCGCAGCGGTCGGGCTGAACGGGGGGTTCGTGCACACAGCCCAGCTTGGAGCGA
ACGACCTACACCGAACTGAGATACCTACAGCGTGAGCTATGAGAAAGCGCCACGCTTCCCGAAGGGAGAA
AGGCGGACAGGTATCCGGTAAGCGGCAGGGTCGGAACAGGAGAGCGCACGAGGGAGCTTCCAGGGGGAAA
CGCCTGGTATCTTTATAGTCCTGTCGGGTTTCGCCACCTCTGACTTGAGCGTCGATTTTTGTGATGCTCG
TCAGGGGGGCGGAGCCTATGGAAAAACGCCAGCAACGCGGCCTTTTTACGGTTCCTGGCCTTTTGCTGGC
CTTTTGCTCACATGTTCTTTCCTGCGTTATCCCCTGATTCTGTGGATAACCGTATTACCGCCTTTGAGTG
AGCTGATACCGCTCGCCGCAGCCGAACGACCGAGCGCAGCGAGTCAGTGAGCGAGGAAGCGGAAGAGCGC
CCAATACGCAAACCGCCTCTCCCCGCGCGTTGGCCGATTCATTAATGCAGCTGGCACGACAGGTTTCCCG
ACTGGAAAGCGGGCAGTGAGCGCAACGCAATTAATGTGAGTTACCTCACTCATTAGGCACCCCAGGCTTT
ACACTTTATGCTTCCGGCTCCTATGTTGTGTGGAATTGTGAGCGGATAACAATTTCACACAGGAAACAGC
TATGACCATGATTACGCCAAGCGCGCAATTAACCCTCACTAAAGGGAACAAAAGCTGGAGCTCTAGTACG
GATTAGAAGCCGCCGAGCGGGCGACAGCCCTCCGACGGAAGACTCTCCTCCGTGCGTCCTCGTCTTCACC
GGTCGCGTTCCTGAAACGCAGATGTGCCTCGCGCCGCACTGCTCCGAACAATAAAGATTCTACAATACTA
GCTTTTATGGTTATGAAGAGGAAAAATTGGCAGTAACCTGGCCCCACAAACCTTCAAATTAACGAATCAA
ATTAACAACCATAGGATGATAATGCGATTAGTTTTTTAGCCTTATTTCTGGGGTAATTAATCAGCGAAGC
GATGATTTTTGATCTATTAACAGATATATAAATGGAAAAGCTGCATAACCACTTTAACTAATACTTTCAA
CATTTTCAGTTTGTATTACTTCTTATTCAAATGTCATAAAAGTATCAACAAAAAATTGTTAATATACCTC
TATACTTTAACGTCAAGGAGAAAAAACCCCGGATTCTAGAACTAGTGGATCCCCCATCACAAGTTTGTAC
AAAAAAGCTGAACGAGAAACGTAAAATGATATAAATATCAATATATTAAATTAGATTTTGCATAAAAAAC
AGACTACATAATACTGTAAAACACAACATATCCAGTCACTATGGCGGCCGCATTAGGCACCCCAGGCTTT
ACACTTTATGCTTCCGGCTCGTATAATGTGTGGATTTTGAGTTAGGATCCGTCGAGATTTTCAGGAGCTA
AGGAAGCTAAAATGGAGAAAAAAATCACTGGATATACCACCGTTGATATATCCCAATGGCATCGTAAAGA
ACATTTTGAGGCATTTCAGTCAGTTGCTCAATGTACCTATAACCAGACCGTTCAGCTGGATATTACGGCC
TTTTTAAAGACCGTAAAGAAAAATAAGCACAAGTTTTATCCGGCCTTTATTCACATTCTTGCCCGCCTGA
TGAATGCTCATCCGGAATTCCGTATGGCAATGAAAGACGGTGAGCTGGTGATATGGGATAGTGTTCACCC
TTGTTACACCGTTTTCCATGAGCAAACTGAAACGTTTTCATCGCTCTGGAGTGAATACCACGACGATTTC
CGGCAGTTTCTACACATATATTCGCAAGATGTGGCGTGTTACGGTGAAAACCTGGCCTATTTCCCTAAAG
GGTTTATTGAGAATATGTTTTTCGTCTCAGCCAATCCCTGGGTGAGTTTCACCAGTTTTGATTTAAACGT
GGCCAATATGGACAACTTCTTCGCCCCCGTTTTCACCATGGGCAAATATTATACGCAAGGCGACAAGGTG
CTGATGCCGCTGGCGATTCAGGTTCATCATGCCGTCTGTGATGGCTTCCATGTCGGCAGAATGCTTAATG
AATTACAACAGTACTGCGATGAGTGGCAGGGCGGGGCGTAAACGCCGCGTGGATCCGGCTTACTAAAAGC
CAGATAACAGTATGCGTATTTGCGCGCTGATTTTTGCGGTATAAGAATATATACTGATATGTATACCCGA
AGTATGTCAAAAAGAGGTATGCTATGAAGCAGCGTATTACAGTGACAGTTGACAGCGACAGCTATCAGTT
GCTCAAGGCATATATGATGTCAATATCTCCGGTCTGGTAAGCACAACCATGCAGAATGAAGCCCGTCGTC
TGCGTGCCGAACGCTGGAAAGCGGAAAATCAGGAAGGGATGGCTGAGGTCGCCCGGTTTATTGAAATGAA
CGGCTCTTTTGCTGACGAGAACAGGGGCTGGTGAAATGCAGTTTAAGGTTTACACCTATAAAAGAGAGAG
CCGTTATCGTCTGTTTGTGGATGTACAGAGTGATATTATTGACACGCCCGGGCGACGGATGGTGATCCCC
CTGGCCAGTGCACGTCTGCTGTCAGATAAAGTCTCCCGTGAACTTTACCCGGTGGTGCATATCGGGGATG
AAAGCTGGCGCATGATGACCACCGATATGGCCAGTGTGCCGGTCTCCGTTATCGGGGAAGAAGTGGCTGA
TCTCAGCCACCGCGAAAATGACATCAAAAACGCCATTAACCTGATGTTCTGGGGAATATAAATGTCAGGC
TCCCTTATACACAGCCAGTCTGCAGGTCGACCATAGTGACTGGATATGTTGTGTTTTACAGTATTATGTA
GTCTGTTTTTTATGCAAAATCTAATTTAATATATTGATATTTATATCATTTTACGTTTCTCGTTCAGCTT
TCTTGTACAAAGTGGTGATGGGCTGCAGGAATTCGATATCAAGCTTAATGGACAACACCGAGGACGTCAT
CAAGGAGTTCATGCAGTTCAAGGTGCGCATGGAGGGCTCCGTGAACGGCCACTACTTCGAGATCGAGGGC
GAGGGCGAGGGCAAGCCCTACGAGGGCACCCAGACCGCCAAGCTGCAGGTGACCAAGGGCGGCCCCCTGC
CCTTCGCCTGGGACATCCTGTCCCCCCAGTTCCAGTACGGCTCCAAGGCCTACGTGAAGCACCCCGCCGA
CATCCCCGACTACATGAAGCTGTCCTTCCCCGAGGGCTTCACCTGGGAGCGCTCCATGAACTTCGAGGAC
GGCGGCGTGGTGGAGGTGCAGCAGGACTCCTCCCTGCAGGACGGCACCTTCATCTACAAGGTGAAGTTCA
AGGGCGTGAACTTCCCCGCCGACGGCCCCGTAATGCAGAAGAAGACTGCCGGCTGGGAGCCCTCCACCGA
GAAGCTGTACCCCCAGGACGGCGTGCTGAAGGGCGAGATCTCCCACGCCCTGAAGCTGAAGGACGGCGGC
CACTACACCTGCGACTTCAAGACCGTGTACAAGGCCAAGAAGCCCGTGCAGCTGCCCGGCAACCACTACG
TGGACTCCAAGCTGGACATCACCAACCACAACGAGGACTACACCGTGGTGGAGCAGTACGAGCACGCCGA
GGCCCGCCACTCCGGCTCCCAGTAGCTCGAGTCATGTAATTAGTTATGTCACGCTTACATTCACGCCCTC
CCCCCACATCCGCTCTAACCGAAAAGGAAGGAGTTAGACAACCTGAAGTCTAGGTCCCTATTTATTTTTT
TATAGTTATGTTAGTATTAAGAACGTTATTTATATTTCAAATTTTTCTTTTTTTTCTGTACAGACGCGTG
TACGCATGTAACATTATACTGAAAACCTTGCTTGAGAAGGTTTTGGGACGCTCGAAGGCTTTAATTTGCG
GCCGGTACCCAATTCGCCCTATAGTGAGTCGTATTACGCGCGCTCACTGGCCGTCGTTTTACAACGTCGT
GACTGGGAAAACCCTGGCGTTACCCAACTTAATCGCCTTGCAGCACATCCCCCTTTCGCCAGCTGGCGTA
ATAGCGAAGAGGCCCGCACCGATCGCCCTTCCCAACAGTTGCGCAGCCTGAATGGCGAATGGCGCG
[124 nt withheld, positions 6157-6280]
C
[91 nt withheld, positions 6282-6372]
A
[49 nt withheld, positions 6374-6422]
CCTTTGACGTTGGAGTCCACGTTCTTT
[37 nt withheld, positions 6450-6486]
ACCCTATCTCGGTCTATTCTTTTGATTTATAAGGGATTTTGCCGATTTCGGCCTATTGGTTAAAAAATGA
GCTGATTTAACAAAAATTTAACGCGAATTTTAACAAAATATTAACGTTTACAATTTCCTGATGCGGTATT
TTCTCCTTACGCATCTGTGCGGTATTTCACACCGCATATCGACGGTCGAGGAGAACTTCTAGTATATCCA
CATACCTAATATTATTGCCTTATTAAAAATGGAATCCCAACAATTACATCAAAATCCACATTCTCTTCAA
AATCAATTGTCCTGTACTTCCTTGTTCATGTGTGTTCAAAAACGTTATATTTATAGGATAATTATACTCT
ATTTCTCAACAAGTAATTGGTTGTTTGGCCGAGCGGTCTAAGGCGCCTGATTCAAGAAATATCTTGACCG
CAGTTAACTGTGGGAATACTCAGGTATCGTAAGATGCAAGAGTTCGAATCTCTTAGCAACCATTATTTTT
TTCCTCAACATAACGAGAACACACAGGGGCGCTATCGCACAGAATCAAATTCGATGACTGGAAATTTTTT
GTTAATTTCAGAGGTCGCCTGACGCATATACCTTTTTCAACTGAAAAATTGGGAGAAAAAGGAAAGGTGA
GAGGCCGGAACCGGCTTTTCATATAGAATAGAGAAGCGTTCATGACTAAATGCTTGCATCACAATACTTG
AAGTTGACAATATTATTTAAGGACCTATTGTTTTTTCCAATAGGTGGTTAGCAATCGTCTTACTTTCTAA
CTTTTCTTACCTTTTACATTTCAGCAATATATATATATATTTCAAGGATATACCATTCTAATGTCTGCCC
CTATGTCTGCCCCTAAGAAGATCGTCGTTTTGCCAGGTGACCACGTTGGTCAAGAAATCACAGCCGAAGC
CATTAAGGTTCTTAAAGCTATTTCTGATGTTCGTTCCAATGTCAAGTTCGATTTCGAAAATCATTTAATT
GGTGGTGCTGCTATCGATGCTACAGGTGTCCCACTTCCAGATGAGGCGCTGGAAGCCTCCAAGAAGGTTG
ATGCCGTTTTGTTAGGTGCTGTGGGTGGTCCTAAATGGGGTACCGGTAGTGTTAGACCTGAACAAGGTTT
ACTAAAAATCCGTAAAGAACTTCAATTGTACGCCAACTTAAGACCATGTAACTTTGCATCCGACTCTCTT
TTAGACTTATCTCCAATCAAGCCACAATTTGCTAAAGGTACTGACTTCGTTGTTGTCAGAGAATTAGTGG
GAGGTATTTACTTTGGTAAGAGAAAGGAAGACGATGGTGATGGTGTCGCTTGGGATAGTGAACAATACAC
CGTTCCAGAAGTGCAAAGAATCACAAGAATGGCCGCTTTCATGGCCCTACAACATGAGCCACCATTGCCT
ATTTGGTCCTTGGATAAAGCTAATGTTTTGGCCTCTTCAAGATTATGGAGAAAAACTGTGGAGGAAACCA
TCAAGAACGAATTCCCTACATTGAAGGTTCAACATCAATTGATTGATTCTGCCGCCATGATCCTAGTTAA
GAACCCAACCCACCTAAATGGTATTATAATCACCAGCAACATGTTTGGTGATATCATCTCCGATGAAGCC
TCCGTTATCCCAGGTTCCTTGGGTTTGTTGCCATCTGCGTCCTTGGCCTCTTTGCCAGACAAGAACACCG
CATTTGGTTTGTACGAACCATGCCACGGTTCTGCTCCAGATTTGCCAAAGAATAAGGTTGACCCTATCGC
CACTATCTTGTCTGCTGCAATGATGTTGAAATTGTCATTGAACTTGCCTGAAGAAGGTAAGGCCATTGAA
GATGCAGTTAAAAAGGTTTTGGATGCAGGTATCAGAACTGGTGATTTAGGTGGTTCCAACAGTACCACCG
AAGTCGGTGATGCTGTCGCCGAAGAAGTTAAGAAAATCCTTGCTTAAAAAGATTCTCTTTTTTTATGATA
TTTGTACATAAACTTTATAAATGAAATTCATAATAGAAACGACACGAAATTACAAAATGGAATATGTTCA
TAGGGTAGACGAAACTATATACGCAATCTACATACATTTATCAAGAAGGAGAAAAAGGAGGATAGTAAAG
GAATACAGGTAAGCAAATTGATACTAATGGCTCAACGTGATAAGGAAAAAGAATTGCACTTTAACATTAA
TATTGACAAGGAGGAGGGCACCACACAAAAAGTTAGGTGTAACAGAAAATCATGAAACTACGATTCCTAA
TTTGATATTGGAGGATTTTCTCTAAAAAAAAAAAAATACAACAAATAAAAAACACTCAATGACCTGACCA
TTTGATGGAGTTTAAGTCAATACCTTCTTGAACCATTTCCCATAATGGTGAAAGTTCCCTCAAGAATTTT
ACTCTGTCAGAAACGGCCTTACGACGTAGTCGATATGGTGCACTCTCAGTACAATCTGCTCTGATGCCGC
ATAGTTAAGCCAGCCCCGACACCCGCCAACACCCGCTGACGCGCCCTGACGGGCTTGTCTGCTCCCGGCA
TCCGCTTACAGACAAGCTGTGACCGTCTCCGGGAGCTGCATGTGTCAGAGGTTTTCACCGTCATCACCGA
AACGCGCGA
Features (pLannotate 1.2.2; 31 found; start..end, strand, type, name):
     70..573     -  misc_feature   CEN/ARS: S. cerevisiae CEN6 centromere fused to an autonomously replicating sequence
    610..714     +  promoter       AmpR promoter: bla
    715..1575    +  CDS            AmpR: β-lactamase; bla; confers resistance to ampicillin, carbenicillin, and related antibiotics
   1746..2334    +  rep_origin     ori: high-copy-number ColE1/pMB1/pBR322/pUC origin of replication
   2517..2609    +  CDS            lacI (fragment): lac repressor; lacI; The lac repressor binds to the lac operator to inhibit transcription in E. coli. This inhibition can be relieved by adding lactose or isopropyl-β-D-thiogalactopyranoside (IPTG).
   2622..2643    +  protein_bind   CAP binding site: CAP binding activates transcription in the presence of cAMP. E. coli catabolite activator protein
   2658..2688    +  promoter       lac promoter: promoter for the E. coli lac operon
   2696..2712    +  protein_bind   lac operator: The lac repressor binds to the lac operator to inhibit transcription in E. coli. This inhibition can be relieved by adding lactose or isopropyl-β-D-thiogalactopyranoside (IPTG). lac repressor encoded by lacI
   2757..2775    +  promoter       T3 promoter: promoter for bacteriophage T3 RNA polymerase
   2799..3240    +  promoter       GAL1 promoter: S. cerevisiae GAL1; inducible promoter, regulated by Gal4
   3255..3275    +  misc_feature   MCS (fragment): pBluescript multiple cloning site
   3279..3403    +  protein_bind   attR1: mutant version of attR; recombination site for the Gateway® LR reaction LR Clonase™
   3428..3458    +  promoter       lac UV5 promoter: E. coli lac promoter with an "up" mutation
   3482..3511    +  promoter       cat promoter (fragment): promoter of the E. coli cat gene encoding chloramphenicol acetyltransferase
   3512..4171    +  CDS            CmR: chloramphenicol acetyltransferase; cat; confers resistance to chloramphenicol
   4353..4511    +  CDS            ccdA (fragment): CCDA_ECO57 - Also known as H, letA. Experimental evidence at protein level: Swiss-Prot protein existence level 1. Antitoxin component of a type II toxin-antitoxin (TA) system which inhibits the post-segregational killing (PSK) of plasmid-free cells, also referred to as a plasmid addiction system. Binds to and blocks the activity of CcdB; will also remove bound CcdB protein from the CcdB-GyrA complex by forming a CcdA-CcdB complex, a process termed rejuvenation. Functions as a transcriptional corepressor for the ccdAB operon, repression also requires CcdB (By similarity). From Escherichia coli
   4516..4818    +  CDS            ccdB: CCDB_ECOLI - Also known as G, letB, letD. Experimental evidence at protein level: Swiss-Prot protein existence level 1. Toxic component of a type II toxin-antitoxin (TA) system, functioning in plasmid maintainence. Responsible for the post- segregational killing (PSK) of plasmid-free cells, also referred to as a plasmid addiction system. Half-life of over 2 hours. Cell killing by CcdB is accompanied by filamentation, defects in chromosome and plasmid segregation, defects in cell division, formation of anucleate cells, decreased DNA synthesis and plasmid loss. Interferes with the activity of DN
   4862..4986    -  protein_bind   attR2: mutant version of attR; recombination site for the Gateway® LR reaction LR Clonase™
   4990..5017    +  misc_feature   MCS (fragment): pBluescript multiple cloning site
   5018..5695    +  CDS            DsRed-Monomer: monomeric derivative of DsRed fluorescent protein (Strongin et al., 2007) mammalian codon-optimized
   5702..5949    +  terminator     CYC1 terminator: S. cerevisiae CYC1; transcription terminator for CYC1
   5968..5986    -  promoter       T7 promoter: promoter for bacteriophage T7 RNA polymerase
   5994..6149    +  CDS            lacZα (fragment): LacZα fragment of β-galactosidase; lacZ fragment
   6157..6612    +  rep_origin     f1 ori (sequence partly withheld): f1 bacteriophage origin of replication; arrow indicates direction of (+) strand synthesis
   6613..6665    -  misc_feature   bom (fragment): basis of mobility region from pBR322
   6695..6772    +  CDS            YO192_YEAST (fragment): Experimental evidence at protein level: Swiss-Prot protein existence level 1. From Saccharomyces cerevisiae (strain ATCC 204508 / S288c) (Baker's yeast).
   6912..7316    +  promoter       LEU2 promoter: S. cerevisiae LEU2
   7329..8423    +  CDS            LEU2: 3-isopropylmalate dehydrogenase, required for leucine biosynthesis; S. cerevisiae LEU2; yeast auxotrophic marker
   8785..8886    -  CDS            NFS1 (fragment): NFS1_YEAST - Also known as SPL1 From Saccharomyces cerevisiae (strain ATCC 204508 / S288c) (Baker's yeast).
   8899..8949    -  misc_feature   bom (fragment): basis of mobility region from pBR322
   9051..1       -  CDS            rop (fragment) (across the origin): Rop protein, which maintains plasmids at low copy number; rop
