[The description below was written by a language model from this plasmid's Addgene catalogue record and pLannotate feature annotations shown in this document.]
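Description:
pAG415GAL-ccdB-DsRed is an empty Gateway destination vector for galactose-inducible expression of C-terminally DsRed-tagged proteins in Saccharomyces cerevisiae. It is built on the pRS415 shuttle backbone and is a centromeric plasmid: the CEN6/ARS element provides replication and stable low-copy segregation in yeast, and the LEU2 gene with its own promoter allows selection in leucine-auxotrophic strains. For propagation in E. coli it carries a ColE1/pUC-type origin and the ampicillin resistance gene. An f1 origin and remnants of the pBluescript-derived lacZα/MCS region, with flanking T3 and T7 promoters, are also present. The reference sequence is about 9.1 kb, and the depositor notes that it may not match the physical plasmid exactly.

The expression unit consists of the Gal4-regulated GAL1 promoter, a Gateway cassette, a DsRed coding sequence (annotated as the monomeric DsRed-Monomer variant) and the CYC1 terminator. The cassette is bounded by attR1 and attR2 and contains a chloramphenicol resistance gene and the ccdB toxin gene. Because CcdB poisons gyrase in ordinary E. coli, the unrecombined vector must be maintained in a ccdB-tolerant strain, under combined chloramphenicol and ampicillin selection. In an LR recombination with an attL-flanked entry clone, the CmR-ccdB segment is replaced by the gene of interest, and ccdB then counterselects against unrecombined vector in standard strains. An open reading frame lacking a stop codon and in the correct frame is thereby joined to DsRed, giving a red fluorescent fusion under galactose control. The plasmid belongs to a suite of yeast Gateway vectors designed for high-throughput genetic analysis, for example protein localisation or inducible overexpression studies.
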