Addgene plasmid #14361: pAG415GAL-ccdB-DsRed
Purpose: (Empty Backbone)
Depositing lab: Susan Lindquist. Depositing organization: Whitehead Institute for Biomedical Research. Publication: A suite of Gateway cloning vectors for high-throughput genetic analysis in Saccharomyces cerevisiae. Alberti S, Gitler AD, Lindquist S. Yeast. 2007 Oct . 24(10):913-9. 10.1002/yea.1502 PubMed 17583893.
Backbone
  Vector backbone: pRS415
  Vector type: Yeast Expression ; Gateway Destination
  Selectable markers: LEU2
Growth in bacteria
  Bacterial resistance: Chloramphenicol and Ampicillin, 25 & 100 μg/mL
  Growth temperature: 37°C
  Growth strain: ccdB Survival
  Growth instructions: DB3.1, ccdB Survival
  Copy number: Unknown
Gene/Insert
  Gene/Insert name: None
  Tag / fusion protein: DsRed (C terminal on backbone)
  Cloning method: Gateway Cloning
  Sequencing primers: 5′ GAL1
Terms and licenses: Academic/Nonprofit Terms; Industry Terms: Not Available to Industry
Depositor comments: Type of plasmid: CEN. This plasmid contains the Gateway technology from Invitrogen; Invitrogen requires purchasing of Gateway Clonase for carrying out the Gateway recombinational cloning reaction http://www.invitrogen.com Please note that the full plasmid sequence is provided as a reference only, and may not match the exact sequence of the plasmid.
How to cite: pAG415GAL-ccdB-DsRed was a gift from Susan Lindquist (Addgene plasmid # 14361 ; http://n2t.net/addgene:14361 ; RRID:Addgene_14361)
