>Addgene plasmid #14361 | pAG415GAL-ccdB-DsRed | addgene partial sequence | sequence record 20966 | 14361 with pRS_marker
GTTTCTGACAGAGTAAAATTCTTTGAGGGAACTTTCACCATTATGGGAAATGGTTCAAGAAGGTATTGAC
TTAAACTCCATCAAATGGTCAGGTCATTGAGTGTTTTTTATTTGTTGTATTTTTTTTTTTTTAGAAAAAA
TCCTCCAATATATAAATTAGGAATCATAGTTTCATGATTTTCTGTTACACCTAACTTTTTGTGTGGTGCC
CTCCTCCTTGTCAATATTAATGTTAAAGTGCAATTCTTTTTCCTTATCACGTTGAGCCATTAATATCAAT
TTGCTTACCTGTATTCCTTTACATCCTCCTTTTTCTCCTTCTTGATAAATGTATGTAGATTGCGTATATA
GTTTCGTCTACCCTATGAACATATTCCATTTTGTAATTTCGTGTCGTTTCTATTATGAATTTCATTTATA
AAGTTTATGTACAAATATCATAAAAAAAGAGAATCTTTTTAAGCAAGGATTTTCTTAACTTCTTCGGCGA
CAGCATCACCGACTTCGGTGGTACTGTTGGAACCACCCAAATCACCAGTTCTGATACCTGCATCCAAAAC
CTTTTTAACTGCATCTTCAATGGCCTTACCTTCTTCAGGCAAGTTCAATGACAA
