>Addgene plasmid #14361 | pAG415GAL-ccdB-DsRed | addgene partial sequence | sequence record 20967 | 14361 with GW5
AAAGTGTAAAGCCTGGGGGGTGCCTAATGCGGCCGCCATAGTGACTGGATATGTTGTGTTTTACAGTATT
ATGTAGTCTGTTTTTTATGCAAAATCTAATTTAATATATTGATATTTATATCATTTTACGTTTCTCGTTC
AGCTTTTTTGTACAAACTTGTGATGGGGGATCCACTAGTTCTAGAATCCGGGGTTTTTTCTCCTTGACGT
TAAAGTATAGAGGTATATTAACAATTTTTTGTTGATACTTTTATTACATTTGAATAAGAAGTAATACAAA
CCGAAAATGTTGAAAGTATTAGTTAAAGTGGTTATGCAGTTTTTGCATTTATATATCTGTTAATAGATCA
AAAATCATCGCTTCGCTGATTAATTACCCCAGAAATAAGGCTAAAAAACTAATCGCATTATCATCCTATG
GTTGTTAATTTGATTCGTTCATTTGAAGGTTTGTGGGGCCAGGTTACTGCCAATTTTTCCTCTTCATAAC
CATAAAAGCTAGTATTGTAGAATCTTTATTGTTCGGAGCAGTGCGGCGCGAGGCACATCTGCGTTTCAGG
AACGCGACCGGTGAAGACGAGGACGCACGGAGGAGAGTCTTCCTTCGGAGGGCTGTCACCCGCTCGGCGG
CTTCTAATCCGTACT
