>Addgene plasmid #14361 | pAG415GAL-ccdB-DsRed | addgene partial sequence | sequence record 20968 | 14361 with GW3
CGGGGAGAAGTGGCTGATCTCAGCCACCGCGAAAATGACATCAAAAACGCCATTAACCTGATGTTCTGGG
GAATATAAATGTCAGGCTCCCTTATACACAGCCAGTCTGCAGGTCGACCATAGTGACTGGATATGTTGTG
TTTTACAGTATTATGTAGTCTGTTTTTTATGCAAAATCTAATTTAATATATTGATATTTATATCATTTTA
CGTTTCTCGTTCAGCTTTCTTGTACAAAGTGGTGATGGGCTGCAGGAATTCGATATCAAGCTTAATGGAC
AACACCGAGGACGTCATCAAGGAGTTCATGCAGTTCAAGGTGCGCATGGAGGGCTCCGTGAACGGCCACT
ACTTCGAGATCGAGGGCGAGGGCGAGGGCAAGCCCTACGAGGGCACCCAGACCGCCAAGCTGCAGGTGAC
CAAGGGCGGCCCCCTGCCCTTCGCCTGGGACATCCTGTCCCCCCAGTTCCAGTACGGCTCCAAGGCCTAC
GTGAAGCACCCCGCCGACATCCCCGACTACATGAAGCTGTCCTTCCCCGAGGGCTTCACCTGGGAGCGCT
CCATGAACTTCGAGGACGGCGGCGTGGTGGAGGTGCAGCAGGACTCCTCCCTGCAGGACGGCACCTTCAT
CTACAAGGTGAAGTTCAA
