>Addgene plasmid #14361 | pAG415GAL-ccdB-DsRed | addgene partial sequence | sequence record 127616 | GW-5 5'-AATCTCGCCGGATCCTAACT-3'
AGCCGGAAGCATAAAGTGTAAAGCCTGGGGTGCCTAATGCGGCCGCCATAGTGACTGGATATGTTGTGTT
TTACAGTATTATGTAGTCTGTTTTTTATGCAAAATCTAATTTAATATATTGATATTTATATCATTTTACG
TTTCTCGTTCAGCTTTTTTGTACAAACTTGTGATGGGGGATCCACTAGTTCTAGAATCCGGGGTTTTTTC
TCCTTGACGTTAAAGTATAGAGGTATATTAACAATTTTTTGTTGATACTTTTATTACATTTGAATAAGAA
GTAATACAAACCGAAAATGTTGAAAGTATTAGTTAAAGTGGTTATGCAGTTTTTGCATTTATATATCTGT
TAATAGATCAAAAATCATCGCTTCGCTGATTAATTACCCCAGAAATAAGGCTAAAAAACTAATCGCATTA
TCATCCTATGGTTGTTAATTTGATTCGTTCATTTGAAGGTTTGTGGGGCCAGGTTACTGCCAATTTTTCC
TCTTCATAACCATAAAAGCTAGTATTGTAGAATCTTTATTGTTCGGAGCAGTGCGGCGCGAGGCACATCT
GCGTTTCAGGAACGCGACCGGTGAAGACGAGGACGCACGGAGGAGAGTCTTCCTTCGGAGGGCTGTCACC
CGCTCGGCGGCTTCTAATCCGTACTAGAGCTCCAGCTTTTGTTCCCTTTAGTGAGGGTTAATTGCGCGCT
TGGCGTAATCATGGTCATAGCTGTTTCCTGTGTGAAATTGTTATCCGCTCACAATTCCACACAACATACG
AGCCGGAAGCATAAAGTGTAAAGCCTGGGGTGCCTAATGAGTGAGCTAACTCACATTAATTGCGTTGCGC
TCACTGCCCGCTTTCCAGTCGGGAAACCTGTCGTGCCAGCTGCATTAATGAATCGGCCAACGCGCGGGGA
GAGGCGGTTTGCGTATTGGGCGCTCTTCCGCTTCCTCGCTCACTGACTCGCTGCGCTCGGTCGTTCGGCT
GCGGCGAGCGGTATCAGCTCACTCAAAGGCGGTAATACGGTTATCCACAGAATCAGGGGATAACGCAGGA
AAGAACATGTGAGCAAAAGGCCAGCAAAAGGCCAGGAACCGTAAAAAGGCCGCGTTGC
